LOCUS       Exported 12735 bp ds-DNA circular SYN 13-MAY-2021
DEFINITION  synthetic circular DNA
ACCESSION   .
VERSION     .
KEYWORDS    TALE11
SOURCE      synthetic DNA construct
  ORGANISM  synthetic DNA construct
REFERENCE   1 (bases 1 to 12735)
  AUTHORS   Zhang F, Cong L, Lodato S, Kosuri S, Church GM, Arlotta P
  TITLE     Efficient construction of sequence-specific TAL effectors for
            modulating mammalian transcription.
  JOURNAL   Nat Biotechnol. 2011 Jan 19. ():.
  PUBMED    21248753
REFERENCE   2 (bases 1 to 12735)
  AUTHORS   .
  TITLE     Direct Submission
  JOURNAL   Exported May 13, 2021 from SnapGene Server 1.1.58
            http://www.snapgene.com
FEATURES             Location/Qualifiers
     source          1..12735
                     /organism="synthetic DNA construct"
                     /mol_type="other DNA"
     primer_bind     complement(47..66)
                     /label=pRS-marker
                     /note="pRS vectors, use to sequence yeast selectable
                     marker"
     enhancer        238..617
                     /label=CMV enhancer
                     /note="human cytomegalovirus immediate early enhancer"
     promoter        619..817
                     /label=CMV promoter
                     /note="human cytomegalovirus (CMV) immediate early
                     promoter"
     primer_bind     772..792
                     /label=CMV-F
                     /note="Human CMV immediate early promoter, forward primer"
     LTR             835..1015
                     /label=5' LTR (truncated)
                     /note="truncated 5' long terminal repeat (LTR) from HIV-1"
     misc_feature    1062..1187
                     /label=HIV-1 Psi
                     /note="packaging signal of human immunodeficiency virus
                     type 1"
     misc_feature    1680..1913
                     /label=RRE
                     /note="The Rev response element (RRE) of HIV-1 allows for
                     Rev-dependent mRNA export from the nucleus to the
                     cytoplasm."
     CDS             2098..2142
                     /codon_start=1
                     /product="antigenic peptide corresponding to amino acids
                     655 to 669 of the HIV envelope protein gp41 (Lutje Hulsik
                     et al., 2013)"
                     /label=gp41 peptide
                     /note="recognized by the 2H10 single-chain llama nanobody"
                     /translation="KNEQELLELDKWASL"
     misc_feature    2440..2557
                     /label=cPPT/CTS
                     /note="central polypurine tract and central termination
                     sequence of HIV-1"
     promoter        2682..3859
                     /label=EF-1-alpha promoter
                     /note="strong constitutive promoter for human elongation
                     factor EF-1-alpha"
     intron          2913..3850
                     /label=EF-1-alpha intron A
                     /note="intron upstream of the start codon of human
                     EF-1-alpha"
     primer_bind     3807..3827
                     /label=EF1a-F
                     /note="Human elongation factor-1a promoter, forward primer"
     CDS             6416..6436
                     /codon_start=1
                     /product="nuclear localization signal of SV40 (simian virus
                     40) large T antigen"
                     /label=SV40 NLS
                     /translation="PKKKRKV"
     CDS             6461..6610
                     /codon_start=1
                     /product="tetrameric repeat of the minimal activation
                     domain of herpes simplex virus VP16 (Beerli et al., 1998)"
                     /label=VP64
                     /translation="DALDDFDLDMLGSDALDDFDLDMLGSDALDDFDLDMLGSDALDDF
                     DLDML"
     CDS             6632..6685
                     /codon_start=1
                     /product="2A peptide from Thosea asigna virus capsid
                     protein"
                     /label=T2A
                     /note="Eukaryotic ribosomes fail to insert a peptide bond
                     between the Gly and Pro residues, yielding separate
                     polypeptides."
                     /translation="EGRGSLLTCGDVEENPGP"
     CDS             6686..7402
                     /codon_start=1
                     /product="the original enhanced GFP (Yang et al., 1996)"
                     /label=EGFP
                     /note="mammalian codon-optimized"
                     /translation="VSKGEELFTGVVPILVELDGDVNGHKFSVSGEGEGDATYGKLTLK
                     FICTTGKLPVPWPTLVTTLTYGVQCFSRYPDHMKQHDFFKSAMPEGYVQERTIFFKDDG
                     NYKTRAEVKFEGDTLVNRIELKGIDFKEDGNILGHKLEYNYNSHNVYIMADKQKNGIKV
                     NFKIRHNIEDGSVQLADHYQQNTPIGDGPVLLPDNHYLSTQSALSKDPNEKRDHMVLLE
                     FVTAAGITLGMDELYK"
     CDS             6686..7399
                     /codon_start=1
                     /product="enhanced GFP"
                     /label=EGFP
                     /translation="VSKGEELFTGVVPILVELDGDVNGHKFSVSGEGEGDATYGKLTLK
                     FICTTGKLPVPWPTLVTTLTYGVQCFSRYPDHMKQHDFFKSAMPEGYVQERTIFFKDDG
                     NYKTRAEVKFEGDTLVNRIELKGIDFKEDGNILGHKLEYNYNSHNVYIMADKQKNGIKV
                     NFKIRHNIEDGSVQLADHYQQNTPIGDGPVLLPDNHYLSTQSALSKDPNEKRDHMVLLE
                     FVTAAGITLGMDELYK"
     primer_bind     complement(6728..6749)
                     /label=EGFP-N
                     /note="EGFP, reverse primer"
     primer_bind     complement(6989..7008)
                     /label=EXFP-R
                     /note="For distinguishing EGFP variants, reverse primer"
     primer_bind     7336..7357
                     /label=EGFP-C
                     /note="EGFP, forward primer"
     misc_feature    7427..8015
                     /label=WPRE
                     /note="woodchuck hepatitis virus posttranscriptional
                     regulatory element"
     primer_bind     complement(7480..7500)
                     /label=WPRE-R
                     /note="WPRE, reverse primer"
     CDS             complement(7898..7909)
                     /codon_start=1
                     /product="Factor Xa recognition and cleavage site"
                     /label=Factor Xa site
                     /translation="IEGR"
     primer_bind     complement(8018..8034)
                     /label=KS primer
                     /note="common sequencing primer, one of multiple similar
                     variants"
     primer_bind     complement(8019..8035)
                     /label=pBluescriptKS
                     /note="For pBluescript vector"
     LTR             8540..8720
                     /label=5' LTR (truncated)
                     /note="truncated 5' long terminal repeat (LTR) from HIV-1"
     primer_bind     complement(8746..8763)
                     /label=BGH-rev
                     /note="Bovine growth hormone terminator, reverse primer.
                     Also called BGH reverse"
     polyA_signal    8752..8976
                     /label=bGH poly(A) signal
                     /note="bovine growth hormone polyadenylation signal"
     rep_origin      9022..9450
                     /direction=RIGHT
                     /label=f1 ori
                     /note="f1 bacteriophage origin of replication; arrow
                     indicates direction of (+) strand synthesis"
     primer_bind     complement(9109..9128)
                     /label=F1ori-R
                     /note="F1 origin, reverse primer"
     primer_bind     9319..9340
                     /label=F1ori-F
                     /note="F1 origin, forward primer"
     primer_bind     complement(9459..9479)
                     /label=pBABE 3'
                     /note="SV40 enhancer, reverse primer for pBABE vectors"
     promoter        9464..9793
                     /label=SV40 promoter
                     /note="SV40 enhancer and early promoter"
     rep_origin      9644..9779
                     /label=SV40 ori
                     /note="SV40 origin of replication"
     primer_bind     9706..9725
                     /label=SV40pro-F
                     /note="SV40 promoter/origin, forward primer"
     promoter        9841..9888
                     /label=EM7 promoter
                     /note="synthetic bacterial promoter "
     CDS             9907..10281
                     /codon_start=1
                     /gene="Sh ble from Streptoalloteichus hindustanus"
                     /product="antibiotic-binding protein"
                     /label=BleoR
                     /note="confers resistance to bleomycin, phleomycin, and
                     Zeocin(TM)"
                     /translation="MAKLTSAVPVLTARDVAGAVEFWTDRLGFSRDFVEDDFAGVVRDD
                     VTLFISAVQDQVVPDNTLAWVWVRGLDELYAEWSEVVSTNFRDASGPAMTEIGEQPWGR
                     EFALRDPAGNCVHFVAEEQD"
     polyA_signal    10411..10532
                     /label=SV40 poly(A) signal
                     /note="SV40 polyadenylation signal"
     primer_bind     complement(10448..10467)
                     /label=SV40pA-R
                     /note="SV40 polyA, reverse primer"
     primer_bind     10502..10521
                     /label=EBV-rev
                     /note="SV40 polyA terminator, reverse primer"
     primer_bind     complement(10581..10597)
                     /label=M13 rev
                     /note="common sequencing primer, one of multiple similar
                     variants"
     primer_bind     complement(10581..10597)
                     /label=M13 Reverse
                     /note="In lacZ gene. Also called M13-rev"
     primer_bind     complement(10594..10616)
                     /label=M13/pUC Reverse
                     /note="In lacZ gene"
     protein_bind    10605..10621
                     /label=lac operator
                     /bound_moiety="lac repressor encoded by lacI"
                     /note="The lac repressor binds to the lac operator to
                     inhibit transcription in E. coli. This inhibition can be
                     relieved by adding lactose or
                     isopropyl-beta-D-thiogalactopyranoside (IPTG)."
     promoter        complement(10629..10659)
                     /label=lac promoter
                     /note="promoter for the E. coli lac operon"
     protein_bind    10674..10695
                     /label=CAP binding site
                     /bound_moiety="E. coli catabolite activator protein"
                     /note="CAP binding activates transcription in the presence
                     of cAMP."
     primer_bind     complement(10812..10829)
                     /label=L4440
                     /note="L4440 vector, forward primer"
     rep_origin      complement(10983..11571)
                     /direction=LEFT
                     /label=ori
                     /note="high-copy-number ColE1/pMB1/pBR322/pUC origin of
                     replication"
     primer_bind     complement(11063..11082)
                     /label=pBR322ori-F
                     /note="pBR322 origin, forward primer"
     CDS             complement(11742..12602)
                     /codon_start=1
                     /gene="bla"
                     /product="beta-lactamase"
                     /label=AmpR
                     /note="confers resistance to ampicillin, carbenicillin, and
                     related antibiotics"
                     /translation="MSIQHFRVALIPFFAAFCLPVFAHPETLVKVKDAEDQLGARVGYI
                     ELDLNSGKILESFRPEERFPMMSTFKVLLCGAVLSRIDAGQEQLGRRIHYSQNDLVEYS
                     PVTEKHLTDGMTVRELCSAAITMSDNTAANLLLTTIGGPKELTAFLHNMGDHVTRLDRW
                     EPELNEAIPNDERDTTMPVAMATTLRKLLTGELLTLASRQQLIDWMEADKVAGPLLRSA
                     LPAGWFIADKSGAGERGSRGIIAALGPDGKPSRIVVIYTTGSQATMDERNRQIAEIGAS
                     LIKHW"
     primer_bind     12365..12384
                     /label=Amp-R
                     /note="Ampicillin resistance gene, reverse primer"
     promoter        complement(12603..12707)
                     /gene="bla"
                     /label=AmpR promoter
ORIGIN
        1 gtcgacggat cgggagatct cccgatcccc tatggtgcac tctcagtaca atctgctctg
       61 atgccgcata gttaagccag tatctgctcc ctgcttgtgt gttggaggtc gctgagtagt
      121 gcgcgagcaa aatttaagct acaacaaggc aaggcttgac cgacaattgc atgaagaatc
      181 tgcttagggt taggcgtttt gcgctgcttc gcgatgtacg ggccagatat acgcgttgac
      241 attgattatt gactagttat taatagtaat caattacggg gtcattagtt catagcccat
      301 atatggagtt ccgcgttaca taacttacgg taaatggccc gcctggctga ccgcccaacg
      361 acccccgccc attgacgtca ataatgacgt atgttcccat agtaacgcca atagggactt
      421 tccattgacg tcaatgggtg gagtatttac ggtaaactgc ccacttggca gtacatcaag
      481 tgtatcatat gccaagtacg ccccctattg acgtcaatga cggtaaatgg cccgcctggc
      541 attatgccca gtacatgacc ttatgggact ttcctacttg gcagtacatc tacgtattag
      601 tcatcgctat taccatggtg atgcggtttt ggcagtacat caatgggcgt ggatagcggt
      661 ttgactcacg gggatttcca agtctccacc ccattgacgt caatgggagt ttgttttggc
      721 accaaaatca acgggacttt ccaaaatgtc gtaacaactc cgccccattg acgcaaatgg
      781 gcggtaggcg tgtacggtgg gaggtctata taagcagcgc gttttgcctg tactgggtct
      841 ctctggttag accagatctg agcctgggag ctctctggct aactagggaa cccactgctt
      901 aagcctcaat aaagcttgcc ttgagtgctt caagtagtgt gtgcccgtct gttgtgtgac
      961 tctggtaact agagatccct cagacccttt tagtcagtgt ggaaaatctc tagcagtggc
     1021 gcccgaacag ggacttgaaa gcgaaaggga aaccagagga gctctctcga cgcaggactc
     1081 ggcttgctga agcgcgcacg gcaagaggcg aggggcggcg actggtgagt acgccaaaaa
     1141 ttttgactag cggaggctag aaggagagag atgggtgcga gagcgtcagt attaagcggg
     1201 ggagaattag atcgcgatgg gaaaaaattc ggttaaggcc agggggaaag aaaaaatata
     1261 aattaaaaca tatagtatgg gcaagcaggg agctagaacg attcgcagtt aatcctggcc
     1321 tgttagaaac atcagaaggc tgtagacaaa tactgggaca gctacaacca tcccttcaga
     1381 caggatcaga agaacttaga tcattatata atacagtagc aaccctctat tgtgtgcatc
     1441 aaaggataga gataaaagac accaaggaag ctttagacaa gatagaggaa gagcaaaaca
     1501 aaagtaagac caccgcacag caagcggccg ctgatcttca gacctggagg aggagatatg
     1561 agggacaatt ggagaagtga attatataaa tataaagtag taaaaattga accattagga
     1621 gtagcaccca ccaaggcaaa gagaagagtg gtgcagagag aaaaaagagc agtgggaata
     1681 ggagctttgt tccttgggtt cttgggagca gcaggaagca ctatgggcgc agcgtcaatg
     1741 acgctgacgg tacaggccag acaattattg tctggtatag tgcagcagca gaacaatttg
     1801 ctgagggcta ttgaggcgca acagcatctg ttgcaactca cagtctgggg catcaagcag
     1861 ctccaggcaa gaatcctggc tgtggaaaga tacctaaagg atcaacagct cctggggatt
     1921 tggggttgct ctggaaaact catttgcacc actgctgtgc cttggaatgc tagttggagt
     1981 aataaatctc tggaacagat ttggaatcac acgacctgga tggagtggga cagagaaatt
     2041 aacaattaca caagcttaat acactcctta attgaagaat cgcaaaacca gcaagaaaag
     2101 aatgaacaag aattattgga attagataaa tgggcaagtt tgtggaattg gtttaacata
     2161 acaaattggc tgtggtatat aaaattattc ataatgatag taggaggctt ggtaggttta
     2221 agaatagttt ttgctgtact ttctatagtg aatagagtta ggcagggata ttcaccatta
     2281 tcgtttcaga cccacctccc aaccccgagg ggacccgaca ggcccgaagg aatagaagaa
     2341 gaaggtggag agagagacag agacagatcc attcgattag tgaacggatc ggcactgcgt
     2401 gcgccaattc tgcagacaaa tggcagtatt catccacaat tttaaaagaa aaggggggat
     2461 tggggggtac agtgcagggg aaagaatagt agacataata gcaacagaca tacaaactaa
     2521 agaattacaa aaacaaatta caaaaattca aaattttcgg gtttattaca gggacagcag
     2581 agatccagtt tggttaatta atgcaaagat ggataaagtt ttaaacagag aggaatcttt
     2641 gcagctaatg gaccttctag gtcttgaaag gagtgggaat tggctccggt gcccgtcagt
     2701 gggcagagcg cacatcgccc acagtccccg agaagttggg gggaggggtc ggcaattgaa
     2761 ccggtgccta gagaaggtgg cgcggggtaa actgggaaag tgatgtcgtg tactggctcc
     2821 gcctttttcc cgagggtggg ggagaaccgt atataagtgc agtagtcgcc gtgaacgttc
     2881 tttttcgcaa cgggtttgcc gccagaacac aggtaagtgc cgtgtgtggt tcccgcgggc
     2941 ctggcctctt tacgggttat ggcccttgcg tgccttgaat tacttccact ggctgcagta
     3001 cgtgattctt gatcccgagc ttcgggttgg aagtgggtgg gagagttcga ggccttgcgc
     3061 ttaaggagcc ccttcgcctc gtgcttgagt tgaggcctgg cctgggcgct ggggccgccg
     3121 cgtgcgaatc tggtggcacc ttcgcgcctg tctcgctgct ttcgataagt ctctagccat
     3181 ttaaaatttt tgatgacctg ctgcgacgct ttttttctgg caagatagtc ttgtaaatgc
     3241 gggccaagat ctgcacactg gtatttcggt ttttggggcc gcgggcggcg acggggcccg
     3301 tgcgtcccag cgcacatgtt cggcgaggcg gggcctgcga gcgcggccac cgagaatcgg
     3361 acgggggtag tctcaagctg gccggcctgc tctggtgcct ggcctcgcgc cgccgtgtat
     3421 cgccccgccc tgggcggcaa ggctggcccg gtcggcacca gttgcgtgag cggaaagatg
     3481 gccgcttccc ggccctgctg cagggagctc aaaatggagg acgcggcgct cgggagagcg
     3541 ggcgggtgag tcacccacac aaaggaaaag ggcctttccg tcctcagccg tcgcttcatg
     3601 tgactccacg gagtaccggg cgccgtccag gcacctcgat tagttctcga gcttttggag
     3661 tacgtcgtct ttaggttggg gggaggggtt ttatgcgatg gagtttcccc acactgagtg
     3721 ggtggagact gaagttaggc cagcttggca cttgatgtaa ttctccttgg aatttgccct
     3781 ttttgagttt ggatcttggt tcattctcaa gcctcagaca gtggttcaaa gtttttttct
     3841 tccatttcag gtgtcgtgac gtacggccac catgtcgcgg acccggctcc cttccccacc
     3901 cgcacccagc ccagcgtttt cggccgactc gttctcagac ctgcttaggc agttcgaccc
     3961 ctcactgttt aacacatcgt tgttcgactc ccttcctccg tttggggcgc accatacgga
     4021 ggcggccacc ggggagtggg atgaggtgca gtcgggattg agagctgcgg atgcaccacc
     4081 cccaaccatg cgggtggccg tcaccgctgc ccgaccgccg agggcgaagc ccgcaccaag
     4141 gcggagggca gcgcaaccgt ccgacgcaag ccccgcagcg caagtagatt tgagaacttt
     4201 gggatattca cagcagcagc aggaaaagat caagcccaaa gtgaggtcga cagtcgcgca
     4261 gcatcacgaa gcgctggtgg gtcatgggtt tacacatgcc cacatcgtag ccttgtcgca
     4321 gcaccctgca gcccttggca cggtcgccgt caagtaccag gacatgattg cggcgttgcc
     4381 ggaagccaca catgaggcga tcgtcggtgt ggggaaacag tggagcggag cccgagcgct
     4441 tgaggccctg ttgacggtcg cgggagagct gagagggcct ccccttcagc tggacacggg
     4501 ccagttgctg aagatcgcga agcggggagg agtcacggcg gtcgaggcgg tgcacgcgtg
     4561 gcgcaatgcg ctcacgggag cacccctcaa cctgacccca gagcaggtcg tggcgatcgc
     4621 aagccacgac ggaggaaagc aagccttgga aacagtacag aggctgttgc ctgtgctgtg
     4681 ccaagcgcac ggactcaccc cagagcaggt cgtggccatt gcctcgaatg gagggggcaa
     4741 acaggcgttg gaaaccgtac aacgattgct gccggtgctg tgccaagcgc acggcctcac
     4801 cccagagcag gtcgtggcga tcgcaagcca cgacggagga aagcaagcct tggaaacagt
     4861 acagaggctg ttgcctgtgc tgtgccaagc gcacggatta accccagagc aggtcgtggc
     4921 cattgcctcg aatggagggg gcaaacaggc gttggaaacc gtacaacgat tgctgccggt
     4981 gctgtgccaa gcgcacggct taaccccaga gcaggtcgtg gccattgcct cgaatggagg
     5041 gggcaaacag gcgttggaaa ccgtacaacg attgctgccg gtgctgtgcc aagcgcacgg
     5101 acttacccca gagcaggtcg tggcgatcgc aagccacgac ggaggaaagc aagccttgga
     5161 aacagtacag aggctgttgc ctgtgctgtg ccaagcgcac ggccttaccc cagagcaggt
     5221 cgtggcgatc gcaagccacg acggaggaaa gcaagccttg gaaacagtac agaggctgtt
     5281 gcctgtgctg tgccaagcgc acggactaac cccagagcag gtcgtggcga tcgcaagcca
     5341 cgacggagga aagcaagcct tggaaacagt acagaggctg ttgcctgtgc tgtgccaagc
     5401 gcacgggctc accccagagc aggtcgtggc cattgcctcg aatggagggg gcaaacaggc
     5461 gttggaaacc gtacaacgat tgctgccggt gctgtgccaa gcgcacgggc taaccccaga
     5521 gcaggtcgtg gcgatcgcaa gccacgacgg aggaaagcaa gccttggaaa cagtacagag
     5581 gctgttgcct gtgctgtgcc aagcgcacgg cctaacccca gagcaggtcg tggcgatcgc
     5641 aagccacgac ggaggaaagc aagccttgga aacagtacag aggctgttgc ctgtgctgtg
     5701 ccaagcgcac gggttaaccc cagagcaggt cgtggccatt gcctcgaatg gagggggcaa
     5761 acaggcgttg gaaaccgtac aacgattgct gccggtgctg tgccaagcgc acggactcac
     5821 gcctgagcag gtagtggcta ttgcatccaa tggcgggggc agacccgcac tggagtcaat
     5881 cgtggcccag ctttcgaggc cggaccccgc gctggccgca ctcactaatg atcatcttgt
     5941 agcgctggcc tgcctcggcg gacgacccgc cttggatgcg gtgaagaagg ggctcccgca
     6001 cgcgcctgca ttgattaagc ggaccaacag aaggattccc gagaggacat cacatcgagt
     6061 ggcagatcac gcgcaagtgg tccgcgtgct cggattcttc cagtgtcact cccaccccgc
     6121 acaagcgttc gatgacgcca tgactcaatt tggtatgtcg agacacggac tgctgcagct
     6181 ctttcgtaga gtcggtgtca cagaactcga ggcccgctcg ggcacactgc ctcccgcctc
     6241 ccagcggtgg gacaggattc tccaagcgag cggtatgaaa cgcgcgaagc cttcacctac
     6301 gtcaactcag acacctgacc aggcgagcct tcatgcgttc gcagactcgc tggagaggga
     6361 tttggacgcg ccctcgccca tgcatgaagg ggaccaaact cgcgcgtcag ctagccccaa
     6421 gaagaagaga aaggtggagg ccagcggttc cggacgggct gacgcattgg acgattttga
     6481 tctggatatg ctgggaagtg acgccctcga tgattttgac cttgacatgc ttggttcgga
     6541 tgcccttgat gactttgacc tcgacatgct cggcagtgac gcccttgatg atttcgacct
     6601 ggacatgctg attaactcta gaggcagtgg agagggcaga ggaagtctgc taacatgcgg
     6661 tgacgtcgag gagaatcctg gcccagtgag caagggcgag gagctgttca ccggggtggt
     6721 gcccatcctg gtcgagctgg acggcgacgt aaacggccac aagttcagcg tgtccggcga
     6781 gggcgagggc gatgccacct acggcaagct gaccctgaag ttcatctgca ccaccggcaa
     6841 gctgcccgtg ccctggccca ccctcgtgac caccctgacc tacggcgtgc agtgcttcag
     6901 ccgctacccc gaccacatga agcagcacga cttcttcaag tccgccatgc ccgaaggcta
     6961 cgtccaggag cgcaccatct tcttcaagga cgacggcaac tacaagaccc gcgccgaggt
     7021 gaagttcgag ggcgacaccc tggtgaaccg catcgagctg aagggcatcg acttcaagga
     7081 ggacggcaac atcctggggc acaagctgga gtacaactac aacagccaca acgtctatat
     7141 catggccgac aagcagaaga acggcatcaa ggtgaacttc aagatccgcc acaacatcga
     7201 ggacggcagc gtgcagctcg ccgaccacta ccagcagaac acccccatcg gcgacggccc
     7261 cgtgctgctg cccgacaacc actacctgag cacccagtcc gccctgagca aagaccccaa
     7321 cgagaagcgc gatcacatgg tcctgctgga gttcgtgacc gccgccggga tcactctcgg
     7381 catggacgag ctgtacaagt aagaattcga tatcaagctt atcgataatc aacctctgga
     7441 ttacaaaatt tgtgaaagat tgactggtat tcttaactat gttgctcctt ttacgctatg
     7501 tggatacgct gctttaatgc ctttgtatca tgctattgct tcccgtatgg ctttcatttt
     7561 ctcctccttg tataaatcct ggttgctgtc tctttatgag gagttgtggc ccgttgtcag
     7621 gcaacgtggc gtggtgtgca ctgtgtttgc tgacgcaacc cccactggtt ggggcattgc
     7681 caccacctgt cagctccttt ccgggacttt cgctttcccc ctccctattg ccacggcgga
     7741 actcatcgcc gcctgccttg cccgctgctg gacaggggct cggctgttgg gcactgacaa
     7801 ttccgtggtg ttgtcgggga aatcatcgtc ctttccttgg ctgctcgcct gtgttgccac
     7861 ctggattctg cgcgggacgt ccttctgcta cgtcccttcg gccctcaatc cagcggacct
     7921 tccttcccgc ggcctgctgc cggctctgcg gcctcttccg cgtcttcgcc ttcgccctca
     7981 gacgagtcgg atctcccttt gggccgcctc cccgcatcga taccgtcgac ctcgagacct
     8041 agaaaaacat ggagcaatca caagtagcaa tacagcagct accaatgctg attgtgcctg
     8101 gctagaagca caagaggagg aggaggtggg ttttccagtc acacctcagg tacctttaag
     8161 accaatgact tacaaggcag ctgtagatct tagccacttt ttaaaagaaa aggggggact
     8221 ggaagggcta attcactccc aacgaagaca agatatcctt gatctgtgga tctaccacac
     8281 acaaggctac ttccctgatt ggcagaacta cacaccaggg ccagggatca gatatccact
     8341 gacctttgga tggtgctaca agctagtacc agttgagcaa gagaaggtag aagaagccaa
     8401 tgaaggagag aacacccgct tgttacaccc tgtgagcctg catgggatgg atgacccgga
     8461 gagagaagta ttagagtgga ggtttgacag ccgcctagca tttcatcaca tggcccgaga
     8521 gctgcatccg gactgtactg ggtctctctg gttagaccag atctgagcct gggagctctc
     8581 tggctaacta gggaacccac tgcttaagcc tcaataaagc ttgccttgag tgcttcaagt
     8641 agtgtgtgcc cgtctgttgt gtgactctgg taactagaga tccctcagac ccttttagtc
     8701 agtgtggaaa atctctagca gggcccgttt aaacccgctg atcagcctcg actgtgcctt
     8761 ctagttgcca gccatctgtt gtttgcccct cccccgtgcc ttccttgacc ctggaaggtg
     8821 ccactcccac tgtcctttcc taataaaatg aggaaattgc atcgcattgt ctgagtaggt
     8881 gtcattctat tctggggggt ggggtggggc aggacagcaa gggggaggat tgggaagaca
     8941 atagcaggca tgctggggat gcggtgggct ctatggcttc tgaggcggaa agaaccagct
     9001 ggggctctag ggggtatccc cnnnnnnnnn nnnnnnnnnn nnnnnnnnnn nnnnnnnnnn
     9061 nnnnnnnnnn nnnnnnnnnn nnnnnnnnnn nnnnnnnnnn nnnnnnnnnn nnnnnnnnnn
     9121 nnnnnnnnnn nnnnnnnnnn nnnnncnnnn nnnnnnnnnn nnnnnnnnnn nnnnnnnnnn
     9181 nnnnnnnnnn nnnnnnnnnn nnnnnnnnnn nnnnnnnnnn nnnnnnnnnn nnnnnnnann
     9241 nnnnnnnnnn nnnnnnnnnn nnnnnnnnnn nnnnnnnnnn nnnnnnncct ttgacgttgg
     9301 agtccacgtt ctttaatagt ggactcttgt tccaaactgg aacaacactc aaccctatct
     9361 cggtctattc ttttgattta taagggattt tgccgatttc ggcctattgg ttaaaaaatg
     9421 agctgattta acaaaaattt aacgcgaatt aattctgtgg aatgtgtgtc agttagggtg
     9481 tggaaagtcc ccaggctccc cagcaggcag aagtatgcaa agcatgcatc tcaattagtc
     9541 agcaaccagg tgtggaaagt ccccaggctc cccagcaggc agaagtatgc aaagcatgca
     9601 tctcaattag tcagcaacca tagtcccgcc cctaactccg cccatcccgc ccctaactcc
     9661 gcccagttcc gcccattctc cgccccatgg ctgactaatt ttttttattt atgcagaggc
     9721 cgaggccgcc tctgcctctg agctattcca gaagtagtga ggaggctttt ttggaggcct
     9781 aggcttttgc aaaaagctcc cgggagcttg tatatccatt ttcggatctg atcagcacgt
     9841 gttgacaatt aatcatcggc atagtatatc ggcatagtat aatacgacaa ggtgaggaac
     9901 taaaccatgg ccaagttgac cagtgccgtt ccggtgctca ccgcgcgcga cgtcgccgga
     9961 gcggtcgagt tctggaccga ccggctcggg ttctcccggg acttcgtgga ggacgacttc
    10021 gccggtgtgg tccgggacga cgtgaccctg ttcatcagcg cggtccagga ccaggtggtg
    10081 ccggacaaca ccctggcctg ggtgtgggtg cgcggcctgg acgagctgta cgccgagtgg
    10141 tcggaggtcg tgtccacgaa cttccgggac gcctccgggc cggccatgac cgagatcggc
    10201 gagcagccgt gggggcggga gttcgccctg cgcgacccgg ccggcaactg cgtgcacttc
    10261 gtggccgagg agcaggactg acacgtgcta cgagatttcg attccaccgc cgccttctat
    10321 gaaaggttgg gcttcggaat cgttttccgg gacgccggct ggatgatcct ccagcgcggg
    10381 gatctcatgc tggagttctt cgcccacccc aacttgttta ttgcagctta taatggttac
    10441 aaataaagca atagcatcac aaatttcaca aataaagcat ttttttcact gcattctagt
    10501 tgtggtttgt ccaaactcat caatgtatct tatcatgtct gtataccgtc gacctctagc
    10561 tagagcttgg cgtaatcatg gtcatagctg tttcctgtgt gaaattgtta tccgctcaca
    10621 attccacaca acatacgagc cggaagcata aagtgtaaag cctggggtgc ctaatgagtg
    10681 agctaactca cattaattgc gttgcgctca ctgcccgctt tccagtcggg aaacctgtcg
    10741 tgccagctgc attaatgaat cggccaacgc gcggggagag gcggtttgcg tattgggcgc
    10801 tcttccgctt cctcgctcac tgactcgctg cgctcggtcg ttcggctgcg gcgagcggta
    10861 tcagctcact caaaggcggt aatacggtta tccacagaat caggggataa cgcaggaaag
    10921 aacatgtgag caaaaggcca gcaaaaggcc aggaaccgta aaaaggccgc gttgctggcg
    10981 tttttccata ggctccgccc ccctgacgag catcacaaaa atcgacgctc aagtcagagg
    11041 tggcgaaacc cgacaggact ataaagatac caggcgtttc cccctggaag ctccctcgtg
    11101 cgctctcctg ttccgaccct gccgcttacc ggatacctgt ccgcctttct cccttcggga
    11161 agcgtggcgc tttctcatag ctcacgctgt aggtatctca gttcggtgta ggtcgttcgc
    11221 tccaagctgg gctgtgtgca cgaacccccc gttcagcccg accgctgcgc cttatccggt
    11281 aactatcgtc ttgagtccaa cccggtaaga cacgacttat cgccactggc agcagccact
    11341 ggtaacagga ttagcagagc gaggtatgta ggcggtgcta cagagttctt gaagtggtgg
    11401 cctaactacg gctacactag aagaacagta tttggtatct gcgctctgct gaagccagtt
    11461 accttcggaa aaagagttgg tagctcttga tccggcaaac aaaccaccgc tggtagcggt
    11521 ggtttttttg tttgcaagca gcagattacg cgcagaaaaa aaggatctca agaagatcct
    11581 ttgatctttt ctacggggtc tgacgctcag tggaacgaaa actcacgtta agggattttg
    11641 gtcatgagat tatcaaaaag gatcttcacc tagatccttt taaattaaaa atgaagtttt
    11701 aaatcaatct aaagtatata tgagtaaact tggtctgaca gttaccaatg cttaatcagt
    11761 gaggcaccta tctcagcgat ctgtctattt cgttcatcca tagttgcctg actccccgtc
    11821 gtgtagataa ctacgatacg ggagggctta ccatctggcc ccagtgctgc aatgataccg
    11881 cgagacccac gctcaccggc tccagattta tcagcaataa accagccagc cggaagggcc
    11941 gagcgcagaa gtggtcctgc aactttatcc gcctccatcc agtctattaa ttgttgccgg
    12001 gaagctagag taagtagttc gccagttaat agtttgcgca acgttgttgc cattgctaca
    12061 ggcatcgtgg tgtcacgctc gtcgtttggt atggcttcat tcagctccgg ttcccaacga
    12121 tcaaggcgag ttacatgatc ccccatgttg tgcaaaaaag cggttagctc cttcggtcct
    12181 ccgatcgttg tcagaagtaa gttggccgca gtgttatcac tcatggttat ggcagcactg
    12241 cataattctc ttactgtcat gccatccgta agatgctttt ctgtgactgg tgagtactca
    12301 accaagtcat tctgagaata gtgtatgcgg cgaccgagtt gctcttgccc ggcgtcaata
    12361 cgggataata ccgcgccaca tagcagaact ttaaaagtgc tcatcattgg aaaacgttct
    12421 tcggggcgaa aactctcaag gatcttaccg ctgttgagat ccagttcgat gtaacccact
    12481 cgtgcaccca actgatcttc agcatctttt actttcacca gcgtttctgg gtgagcaaaa
    12541 acaggaaggc aaaatgccgc aaaaaaggga ataagggcga cacggaaatg ttgaatactc
    12601 atactcttcc tttttcaata ttattgaagc atttatcagg gttattgtct catgagcgga
    12661 tacatatttg aatgtattta gaaaaataaa caaatagggg ttccgcgcac atttccccga
    12721 aaagtgccac ctgac
//
