[The description below was written by a language model from this plasmid's Addgene catalogue record and the feature table of its GenBank file.]
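Description:
TALE11 (also called dTALE11) is a 12.7 kb lentiviral mammalian expression plasmid built on a pLenti backbone, carrying a synthetic designer TAL effector intended for modulating transcription in mammalian cells. It is propagated in E. coli through a high-copy ColE1/pUC-type origin with ampicillin resistance, and the recorded growth strain is Stbl3, a common choice for repeat-containing lentiviral plasmids. An f1 origin is also present. The viral portion has a CMV enhancer/promoter driving a truncated HIV-1 5' LTR, followed by the Psi packaging signal, RRE and cPPT/CTS, with a second truncated LTR and a bGH polyadenylation signal downstream. This layout allows the genomic RNA to be produced and packaged when helper functions are supplied in trans.

Between the LTRs, the human EF-1α promoter with its first intron drives the roughly 3.5 kb insert. The feature table leaves the region immediately downstream of the promoter unannotated; this presumably holds the TALE DNA-binding repeat domain, but its target sequence is not stated in the record. The annotated 3' end of the open reading frame comprises an SV40 nuclear localization signal and the VP64 activation domain, making the protein a synthetic transcriptional activator. The catalogue lists EGFP as a C-terminal tag, but the annotation shows a T2A peptide between VP64 and EGFP. EGFP should therefore be released as a separate polypeptide that marks expressing cells rather than remaining fused. A WPRE follows to enhance transcript expression.

Outside the viral cassette, an SV40 promoter/origin and EM7 promoter precede the Sh ble gene with an SV40 poly(A). The depositor notes that Zeocin selection with this plasmid has not been tested.
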