Addgene plasmid #35426: TALE11
Depositing lab: Feng Zhang. Depositing organization: Broad Institute. Publication: Efficient construction of sequence-specific TAL effectors for modulating mammalian transcription. Zhang F, Cong L, Lodato S, Kosuri S, Church GM, Arlotta P. Nat Biotechnol. 2011 Feb;29(2):149-53. doi: 10.1038/nbt.1775 PubMed 21248753.
Backbone
  Vector backbone: pLenti
  Backbone size w/o insert (bp): 9204
  Vector type: Mammalian Expression, Lentiviral
Growth in bacteria
  Bacterial resistance: Ampicillin, 100 μg/mL
  Growth temperature: 37°C
  Growth strain: Stbl3
  Copy number: High Copy
Gene/Insert
  Gene/Insert name: TALE11 (alt name: dTALE11)
  Species: Synthetic
  Insert size (bp): 3531
  Promoter: EF-1a
  Tag / fusion protein: EGFP (C terminal on insert)
  Cloning method: Restriction Enzyme; 5′ cloning site unknown (unknown if destroyed); 3′ cloning site EcoRI (not destroyed)
  Sequencing primers: 5′ EF1a-fwd, zTALE-F; 3′ EGFP-N, zTALE-R
Terms and licenses: Academic/Nonprofit Terms; Industry Terms: Not Available to Industry
Depositor comments: Note that though this plasmid contains the sh_ble gene, the Zhang lab has not tested whether this plasmid confers Zeocin selection.
How to cite: TALE11 was a gift from Feng Zhang (Addgene plasmid # 35426 ; http://n2t.net/addgene:35426 ; RRID:Addgene_35426)
