>Addgene plasmid #35426 | TALE11 | addgene partial sequence | sequence record 44541 | zTALE-F 5'-CTCCCCTTCAGCTGGACAC-3'
ATGAAAGCAAGCCTTGGAAACAGTACAGAGGCTGTTGCCTGTGCTGTGCCAAGCGCACGGACTCACCCCA
GAGCAGGTCGTGGCCATTGCCTCGAATGGAGGGGGCAAACAGGCGTTGGAAACCGTACAACGATTGCTGC
CGGTGCTGTGCCAAGCGCACGGCCTCACCCCAGAGCAGGTCGTGGCGATCGCAAGCCACGACGGA
