>Addgene plasmid #35426 | TALE11 | addgene partial sequence | sequence record 44542 | EGFP-N 5'-CGTCGCCGTCCAGCTCGACCAG-3'
TACTGGGCCAGGATTCTCCTCGACGTCACCGCATGTTAGCAGACTTCCTCTGCCCTCTCCACTGCCTCTA
GAGTTAATCAGCATGTCCAGGTCGAAATCATCAAGGGCGTCACTGCCGAGCATGTCGAGGTCAAAGTCAT
CAAGGGCATCCGAACCAAGCATGTCAAGGTCAAAATCATCGAGGGCGTCACTTCCCAGCATATCCAGATC
AAAATCGTCCAATGCGTCAGCCCGTCCGGAACCGCTGGCCTCCACCTTTCTCTTCTTCTTGGGGCTAGCT
GACGCGCGAGTTTGGTCCCCTTCATGCATGGGCGAGGGCGCGTCCAAATCCCTCTCCAGCGAGTCTGCGA
ACGCATGAAGGCTCGCCTGGTCAGGTGTCTGAGTTGACGTAGGTGAAGGCTTCGCGCGTTTCATACCGCT
CGCTTGGAGAATCCTGTCCCACCGCTGGGAGGCGGGAGGCAGTGTGCCCGAGCGGGCCTCGAGTTCTGTG
ACACCGACTCTACGAAAGAGCTGCAGCAGTCCGTGTCTCGACATACCAAATTGAGTCATGGCGTCATCGA
ACGCTTGTGCGGGGTGGGAGTGACACTGGAAGAATCCGAGCACGCGGACCACTTGCGCGTGATCTGCCAC
TCGATGTGATGTCCTCTCGGGAATCCTTCTGTTGGTCCGCTTAATCAATGCAGGCGCGTGCGGGAGCCCC
TTCTTCACCGCATCCAAGGCGGGTCGTCCGCCGAGGCAGGCCAGCGCTACAAGATGATCATTAGTGAGTG
CGGCCAGCGCGGGGTCCGGCCTCGAAAGCTGGGCCACGATTGACTCCAGTGCGGGTCTGCCC
