>Addgene plasmid #35426 | TALE11 | addgene partial sequence | sequence record 45282 | zTALE-R 5'-CTTCTTCACCGCATCCAAG-3'
TCATTAGTGAGTGCGGCCAGCGCGGGGTCCGGCCTCGAAAGCTGGGCCACGATTGACTCCAGTGCGGGTC
TGCCCCCGCCATTGGATGCAATAGCCACTACCTGCTCAGGCGTGAGTCCGTGCGCTTGGCACAGCACCGG
CAGCAATCGTTGTACGGTTTCCAACGCCTGTTTGCCCCCTCCATTCGAGGCAATGGCCACGACCTGCTCT
GGGGTTAACCCGTGCGCTTGGCACAGCACAGGCAACAGCCTCTGTACTGTTTCCAAGGCTTGCTTTCCTC
CGTCGTGGCTTGCGATCGCCACGACCTGCTCTGGGGTTAGGCCGTGCGCTTGGCACAGCACAGGCAACAG
CCTCTGTACTGTTTCCAAGGCTTGCTTTCCTCCGTCGTGGCTTGCGATCGCCACGACCTGCTCTGGGGTT
AGCCCGTGCGCTTGGCACAGCACCGGCAGCAATCGTTGTACGGTTTCCAACGCCTGTTTGCCCCCTCCAT
TCGAGGCAATGGCCACGACCTGCTCTGGGGTGAGCCCGTGCGCTTGGCACAGCACAGGCAACAGCCTCTG
TACTGTTTCCAAGGCTTGCTTTCCTCCGTCGTGGCTTGCGATCGCCACGACCTGCTCTGGGGTTAGTCCG
TGCGCTTGGCACAGCACAGGCAACAGCCTCTGTACTGTTTCCAAGGCTTGCTTTCCTCCGTCGTGGCTTG
CGATCGCCACGACCTGCTCTGGGGTAAGGCCGTGCGCTTGGCACAGCACAGGCAACAGCCTCTGTACTGT
TTCCAAGGCTTGCTTTCCTCCGTCGTGGCTTGCGATCGCCACGACCTGCTCTGGGGTAAGTCCGTGCGCT
TGGCACAGCACCGGCAGCAATCGTTTGTAC
